>Addgene plasmid #29711 | pET His6 Sumo TEV LIC cloning vector (2S-T) | addgene full sequence | sequence record 207981 | Addgene NGS Result
TAATACGACTCACTATAGGGAGACCACAACGGTTTCCCTCTAGTGCCGGCTCCGGAGAGCTCTTTAATTA
AGCGGCCGCCCTGCAGGACTCGAGTTCTAGAAATAATTTTGTTTAACTTTAAGAAGGAGATATACATATG
AAATCTTCTCACCATCACCATCACCATGGTTCTTCTATGGCTAGCATGTCGGACTCAGAAGTCAATCAAG
AAGCTAAGCCAGAGGTCAAGCCAGAAGTCAAGCCTGAGACTCACATCAATTTAAAGGTGTCCGATGGATC
TTCAGAGATCTTCTTCAAGATCAAAAAGACCACTCCTTTAAGAAGGCTGATGGAAGCGTTCGCTAAAAGA
CAGGGTAAGGAAATGGACTCCTTAAGATTCTTGTACGACGGTATTAGAATTCAAGCTGATCAGACCCCTG
AAGATTTGGACATGGAGGATAACGATATTATTGAGGCTCACAGAGAACAGATTGGTGGGATCGAGGAAAA
CCTGTACTTCCAATCCAATATTGGAAGTGGATAACGGATCCGCGATCGCGGCGCGCCACCTGGTGGCCGG
CCGGTACCACGCGTGCGCGCTGATCCGGCTGCTAACAAAGCCCGAAAGGAAGCTGAGTTGGCTGCTGCCA
CCGCTGAGCAATAACTAGCATAACCCCTTGGGGCCTCTAAACGGGTCTTGAGGGGTTTTTTGCTGAAAGG
AGGAACTATATCCGGATATCCACAGGACGGGTGTGGTCGCCATGATCGCGTAGTCGATAGTGGCTCCAAG
TAGCGAAGCGAGCAGGACTGGGCGGCGGCCAAAGCGGTCGGACAGTGCTCCGAGAACGGGTGCGCATAGA
AATTGCATCAACGCATATAGCGCTAGCAGCACGCCATAGTGACTGGCGATGCTGTCGGAATGGACGATAT
CCCGCAAGAGGCCCGGCAGTACCGGCATAACCAAGCCTATGCCTACAGCATCCAGGGTGACGGTGCCGAG
GATGACGATGAGCGCATTGTTAGATTTCATACACGGTGCCTGACTGCGTTAGCAATTTAACTGTGATAAA
CTACCGCATTAAAGCTTATCGATGATAAGCTGTCAAACATGAGAATTCTTGAAGACGAAAGGGCCTCGTG
ATACGCCTATTTTTATAGGTTAATGTCATGATAATAATGGTTTCTTAGACGTCAGGTGGCACTTTTCGGG
GAAATGTGCGCGGAACCCCTATTTGTTTATTTTTCTAAATACATTCAAATATGTATCCGCTCATGAGACA
ATAACCCTGATAAATGCTTCAATAACATTGAAAAAGGAAGAGTATGAGTATTCAACATTTCCGTGTCGCC
CTTATTCCCTTTTTTGCGGCATTTTGCCTTCCTGTTTTTGCTCACCCAGAAACGCTGGTGAAAGTAAAAG
ATGCTGAAGATCAGTTGGGTGCACGAGTGGGTTACATCGAACTGGATCTCAACAGCGGTAAGATCCTTGA
GAGTTTTCGCCCCGAAGAACGTTTTCCAATGATGAGCACTTTTAAAGTTCTGCTATGTGGCGCGGTATTA
TCCCGTGTTGACGCCGGGCAAGAGCAACTCGGTCGCCGCATACACTATTCTCAGAATGACTTGGTTGAGT
ACTCACCAGTCACAGAAAAGCATCTTACGGATGGCATGACAGTAAGAGAATTATGCAGTGCTGCCATAAC
CATGAGTGATAACACTGCGGCCAACTTACTTCTGACAACGATCGGAGGACCGAAGGAGCTAACCGCTTTT
TTGCACAACATGGGGGATCATGTAACTCGCCTTGATCGTTGGGAACCGGAGCTGAATGAAGCCATACCAA
ACGACGAGCGTGACACCACGATGCCTGCAGCAATGGCAACAACGTTGCGCAAACTATTAACTGGCGAACT
ACTTACTCTAGCTTCCCGGCAACAATTAATAGACTGGATGGAGGCGGATAAAGTTGCAGGACCACTTCTG
CGCTCGGCCCTTCCGGCTGGCTGGTTTATTGCTGATAAATCTGGAGCCGGTGAGCGTGGGTCTCGCGGTA
TCATTGCAGCACTGGGGCCAGATGGTAAGCCCTCCCGTATCGTAGTTATCTACACGACGGGGAGTCAGGC
AACTATGGATGAACGAAATAGACAGATCGCTGAGATAGGTGCCTCACTGATTAAGCATTGGTAACTGTCA
GACCAAGTTTACTCATATATACTTTAGATTGATTTAAAACTTCATTTTTAATTTAAAAGGATCTAGGTGA
AGATCCTTTTTGATAATCTCATGACCAAAATCCCTTAACGTGAGTTTTCGTTCCACTGAGCGTCAGACCC
CGTAGAAAAGATCAAAGGATCTTCTTGAGATCCTTTTTTTCTGCGCGTAATCTGCTGCTTGCAAACAAAA
AAACCACCGCTACCAGCGGTGGTTTGTTTGCCGGATCAAGAGCTACCAACTCTTTTTCCGAAGGTAACTG
GCTTCAGCAGAGCGCAGATACCAAATACTGTCCTTCTAGTGTAGCCGTAGTTAGGCCACCACTTCAAGAA
CTCTGTAGCACCGCCTACATACCTCGCTCTGCTAATCCTGTTACCAGTGGCTGCTGCCAGTGGCGATAAG
TCGTGTCTTACCGGGTTGGACTCAAGACGATAGTTACCGGATAAGGCGCAGCGGTCGGGCTGAACGGGGG
GTTCGTGCACACAGCCCAGCTTGGAGCGAACGACCTACACCGAACTGAGATACCTACAGCGTGAGCTATG
AGAAAGCGCCACGCTTCCCGAAGGGAGAAAGGCGGACAGGTATCCGGTAAGCGGCAGGGTCGGAACAGGA
GAGCGCACGAGGGAGCTTCCAGGGGGAAACGCCTGGTATCTTTATAGTCCTGTCGGGTTTCGCCACCTCT
GACTTGAGCGTCGATTTTTGTGATGCTCGTCAGGGGGGCGGAGCCTATGGAAAAACGCCAGCAACGCGGC
CTTTTTACGGTTCCTGGCCTTTTGCTGGCCTTTTGCTCACATGTTCTTTCCTGCGTTATCCCCTGATTCT
GTGGATAACCGTATTACCGCCTTTGAGTGAGCTGATACCGCTCGCCGCAGCCGAACGACCGAGCGCAGCG
AGTCAGTGAGCGAGGAAGCGGAAGAGCGCCTGATGCGGTATTTTCTCCTTACGCATCTGTGCGGTATTTC
ACACCGCAATGGTGCACTCTCAGTACAATCTGCTCTGATGCCGCATAGTTAAGCCAGTATACACTCCGCT
ATCGCTACGTGACTGGGTCATGGCTGCGCCCCGACACCCGCCAACACCCGCTGACGCGCCCTGACGGGCT
TGTCTGCTCCCGGCATCCGCTTACAGACAAGCTGTGACCGTCTCCGGGAGCTGCATGTGTCAGAGGTTTT
CACCGTCATCACCGAAACGCGCGAGGCAGCTGCGGTAAAGCTCATCAGCGTGGTCGTGAAGCGATTCACA
GATGTCTGCCTGTTCATCCGCGTCCAGCTCGTTGAGTTTCTCCAGAAGCGTTAATGTCTGGCTTCTGATA
AAGCGGGCCATGTTAAGGGCGGTTTTTTCCTGTTTGGTCACTGATGCCTCCGTGTAAGGGGGATTTCTGT
TCATGGGGGTAATGATACCGATGAAACGAGAGAGGATGCTCACGATACGGGTTACTGATGATGAACATGC
CCGGTTACTGGAACGTTGTGAGGGTAAACAACTGGCGGTATGGATGCGGCGGGACCAGAGAAAAATCACT
CAGGGTCAATGCCAGCGCTTCGTTAATACAGATGTAGGTGTTCCACAGGGTAGCCAGCAGCATCCTGCGA
TGCAGATCCGGAACATAATGGTGCAGGGCGCTGACTTCCGCGTTTCCAGACTTTACGAAACACGGAAACC
GAAGACCATTCATGTTGTTGCTCAGGTCGCAGACGTTTTGCAGCAGCAGTCGCTTCACGTTCGCTCGCGT
ATCGGTGATTCATTCTGCTAACCAGTAAGGCAACCCCGCCAGCCTAGCCGGGTCCTCAACGACAGGAGCA
CGATCATGCGCACCCGTGGCCAGGACCCAACGCTGCCCGAGATGCGCCGCGTGCGGCTGCTGGAGATGGC
GGACGCGATGGATATGTTCTGCCAAGGGTTGGTTTGCGCATTCACAGTTCTCCGCAAGAATTGATTGGCT
CCAATTCTTGGAGTGGTGAATCCGTTAGCGAGGTGCCGCCGGCTTCCATTCAGGTCGAGGTGGCCCGGCT
CCATGCACCGCGACGCAACGCGGGGAGGCAGACAAGGTATAGGGCGGCGCCTACAATCCATGCCAACCCG
TTCCATGTGCTCGCCGAGGCGGCATAAATCGCCGTGACGATCAGCGGTCCAATGATCGAAGTTAGGCTGG
TAAGAGCCGCGAGCGATCCTTGAAGCTGTCCCTGATGGTCGTCATCTACCTGCCTGGACAGCATGGCCTG
CAACGCGGGCATCCCGATGCCGCCGGAAGCGAGAAGAATCATAATGGGGAAGGCCATCCAGCCTCGCGTC
GCGAACGCCAGCAAGACGTAGCCCAGCGCGTCGGCCGCCATGCCGGCGATAATGGCCTGCTTCTCGCCGA
AACGTTTGGTGGCGGGACCAGTGACGAAGGCTTGAGCGAGGGCGTGCAAGATTCCGAATACCGCAAGCGA
CAGGCCGATCATCGTCGCGCTCCAGCGAAAGCGGTCCTCGCCGAAAATGACCCAGAGCGCTGCCGGCACC
TGTCCTACGAGTTGCATGATAAAGAAGACAGTCATAAGTGCGGCGACGATAGTCATGCCCCGCGCCCACC
GGAAGGAGCTGACTGGGTTGAAGGCTCTCAAGGGCATCGGTCGACGCTCTCCCTTATGCGACTCCTGCAT
TAGGAAGCAGCCCAGTAGTAGGTTGAGGCCGTTGAGCACCGCCGCCGCAAGGAATGGTGCATGCAAGGAG
ATGGCGCCCAACAGTCCCCCGGCCACGGGGCCTGCCACCATACCCACGCCGAAACAAGCGCTCATGAGCC
CGAAGTGGCGAGCCCGATCTTCCCCATCGGTGATGTCGGCGATATAGGCGCCAGCAACCGCACCTGTGGC
GCCGGTGATGCCGGCCACGATGCGTCCGGCGTAGAGGATCGAGATCTCGATCCCGCGAAAT
Features (pLannotate 1.2.2; 16 found; start..end, strand, type, name):
      1..19      +  promoter       T7 promoter: promoter for bacteriophage T7 RNA polymerase
    108..130     +  RBS            RBS: efficient ribosome binding site from bacteriophage T7 gene 10 (Olins and Rangwala, 1989)
    150..167     +  CDS            6xHis: 6xHis affinity tag
    186..478     +  CDS            SUMO (fragment): cleavable ubiquitin-like protein tag; S. cerevisiae SMT3 (truncated)
    486..502     +  CDS            TEV site (fragment): tobacco etch virus (TEV) protease recognition and cleavage site
    588..637     +  CDS            SET1 (fragment): solubility-enhancement tag derived from T7 phage gene 10B
    645..692     +  terminator     T7 terminator: transcription terminator for bacteriophage T7 RNA polymerase
    718..1010    -  CDS            TcR (fragment): tetracycline efflux protein; tet; confers resistance to tetracycline
   1058..1086    -  promoter       tet promoter: E. coli promoter for tetracycline efflux protein gene
   1199..1303    +  promoter       AmpR promoter: bla
   1304..2164    +  CDS            AmpR: β-lactamase; bla; confers resistance to ampicillin, carbenicillin, and related antibiotics
   2335..2923    +  rep_origin     ori: high-copy-number ColE1/pMB1/pBR322/pUC origin of replication
   3109..3248    -  misc_feature   bom: basis of mobility region from pBR322
   3350..3541    -  CDS            rop: Rop protein, which maintains plasmids at low copy number; rop
   3558..3938    +  CDS            YPB1_ECOLX: Protein predicted: Swiss-Prot protein existence level 4. From Escherichia coli.
   4180..5080    -  CDS            TcR (fragment): tetracycline efflux protein; tet; confers resistance to tetracycline
