[The description below was written by a language model from this plasmid's Addgene catalogue record and pLannotate feature annotations shown in this document.]
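Description:
pET His6 Sumo TEV LIC cloning vector (2S-T) is an empty pET-based bacterial expression backbone of about 5.1 kb, designed for producing recombinant proteins in E. coli as N-terminal His6-SUMO fusions. It is selected with ampicillin through a bla (AmpR) cassette and replicates from a ColE1/pMB1-type origin accompanied by the pBR322 bom region and the rop gene, which is consistent with its catalogued low copy number. The annotation also picks up two fragments of the tetracycline efflux gene and its promoter. These appear to be non-functional remnants of the pBR322 ancestry, as tetracycline is not listed as a selection.

The expression cassette runs from a T7 promoter and the phage T7 gene 10 ribosome binding site into a 6xHis affinity tag, yeast SMT3 (SUMO, annotated as truncated) and a TEV protease recognition site, followed downstream by a T7 terminator. No lac operator or lacI gene is annotated. A short match to the T7 gene 10B-derived SET1 tag lies just upstream of the terminator and is probably an incidental hit to backbone sequence. No insert is present. The gene of interest is introduced by ligation-independent cloning at a LIC site after the TEV site, and the site is destroyed in the process. The resulting protein can be purified through the His tag, may gain expression and solubility from SUMO, and can be released from the whole tag by TEV cleavage. According to the depositor, five pairs of restriction sites flank the LIC site, so the vector serves both for single-protein expression and as a transfer vector for subcloning into the same series' polycistronic destination vectors.
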