Addgene plasmid #29711: pET His6 Sumo TEV LIC cloning vector (2S-T)
Purpose: (Empty Backbone)
Depositing lab: Scott Gradia. Depositing organization: University of California, Berkeley.
Backbone
  Vector backbone: pET
  Backbone size (bp): 5104
  Vector type: Bacterial Expression
  Tag / fusion protein: 6xHis (N terminal on backbone); SUMO (N terminal on backbone); TEV cleavage site (N terminal on backbone)
Growth in bacteria
  Bacterial resistance: Ampicillin, 100 μg/mL
  Growth temperature: 37°C
  Growth strain: DH5alpha
  Copy number: Low Copy
Gene/Insert
  Gene/Insert name: None
  Tag / fusion protein: His6-Sumo-TEV (N terminal on backbone)
  Cloning method: Restriction Enzyme; 5′ cloning site LIC site (destroyed during cloning); 3′ cloning site LIC site (destroyed during cloning)
  Sequencing primers: 5′ Sumo forward (5'ttattgaggctcacagagaac); 3′ T7 reverse
Terms and licenses: Academic/Nonprofit Terms; Industry Terms: Not Available to Industry
Depositor comments: This plasmid is an empty vector. Your gene can be inserted with a LIC cloning protocol. All 2-series vectors work as single-expression vectors, as well as transfer vectors for our polycistronic system. The LIC cloning site is flanked by 5 pairs of restriction sites, so that your gene can easily be subcloned into our polycistronic destination vectors (2D, 2E, or 2Z). 2S-T has a TEV-cleavable N-terminal His6-Sumo fusion tag. Sumo can improve the expression and solubility of your target protein. To clone into this vector, add LIC v1 tags to the 5' end of your PCR primers. Forward - 5'TACTTCCAATCCAATGCA3' Reverse - 5'TTATCCACTTCCAATGTTATTA3' Linearize the plasmid with SspI and gel purify. When digesting the DNA with T4 polymerase, use dCTP for insert and dGTP for vector. More information on this vector can be found through http://qb3.berkeley.edu/macrolab/
How to cite: pET His6 Sumo TEV LIC cloning vector (2S-T) was a gift from Scott Gradia (Addgene plasmid # 29711 ; http://n2t.net/addgene:29711 ; RRID:Addgene_29711)
