>Addgene plasmid #29711 | pET His6 Sumo TEV LIC cloning vector (2S-T) | addgene partial sequence | sequence record 35231 | 29711 with pBRrevBam
ATGCCGGCCACGATGCGTCCGGCGTAGAGGATCGAGATCTCGATCCCGCGAAATTAATACGACTCACTAT
AGGGAGACCACAACGGTTTCCCTCTAGTGCCGGCTCCGGAGAGCTCTTTAATTAAGCGGCCGCCCTGCAG
GACTCGAGTTCTAGAAATAATTTTGTTTAACTTTAAGAAGGAGATATACATATGAAATCTTCTCACCATC
ACCATCACCATGGTTCTTCTATGGCTAGCATGTCGGACTCAGAAGTCAATCAAGAAGCTAAGCCAGAGGT
CAAGCCAGAAGTCAAGCCTGAGACTCACATCAATTTAAAGGTGTCCGATGGATCTTCAGAGATCTTCTTC
AAGATCAAAAAGACCACTCCTTTAAGAAGGCTGATGGAAGCGTTCGCTAAAAGACAGGGTAAGGAAATGG
ACTCCTTAAGATTCTTGTACGACGGTATTAGAATTCAAGCTGATCAGACCCCTGAAGATTTGGACATGGA
GGATAACGATATTATTGAGGCTCACAGAGAACAGATTGGTGGGATCGAGGAAAACCTGTACTTCCAATCC
AATATTGGAAGTGGATAACGGATCCGCGATCGCGGCGCGCCACCTGGTGGCCGGCCGGTACCACGCGTGC
GCGCTGATCCGGCTGCTAACAAAGCCCGAAAGGAAGCTGAGTTGGCTGCTGCCACCGCTGAGCAATAACT
AGCATAACCCCTTGGGGCCTCTAAACGGGTCTTGAGGGGTTTTTTGCTGAAAGGAGGAACTATATCCGGA
TATCCACAGGACGGGTGTGGTCGCCATGATCGCGTA
